Addgene plasmid #32945: pcDNA6-rbN1 S77A
Depositing lab: Edward Weinman. Depositing organization: University of Maryland, Baltimore. Publication: PTH transiently increases the percent mobile fraction of Npt2a in OK cells as determined by FRAP. Weinman EJ, Steplock D, Cha B, Kovbasnjuk O, Frost NA, Cunningham R, Shenolikar S, Blanpied TA, Donowitz M. Am J Physiol Renal Physiol. 2009 Dec;297(6):F1560-5. Epub 2009 Sep 30. 10.1152/ajprenal.90657.2008 PubMed 19794105.
Backbone
  Vector backbone: pcDNA6/HisC
  Backbone manufacturer: Invitrogene
  Backbone size w/o insert (bp): 5200
  Modifications to backbone: none
  Vector type: Mammalian Expression
  Selectable markers: Blasticidin
Growth in bacteria
  Bacterial resistance: Ampicillin, 100 μg/mL
  Growth temperature: 37°C
  Growth strain: DH5alpha
  Copy number: High Copy
Gene/Insert
  Gene/Insert name: SLc9a3r1 (alt name: NHERF)
  Species: rabbit
  Insert size (bp): 1200
  Mutation: Change Serine77 to Alanine
  GenBank ID: u19815
  Entrez Gene: SLC9A3R1
  Promoter: CMV
  Tag / fusion protein: his (N terminal on backbone); T7 tag (N terminal on insert); partial FLAG (N terminal on insert)
  Cloning method: Restriction Enzyme; 5′ cloning site EcoR1 (not destroyed); 3′ cloning site Xba1 (not destroyed)
  Sequencing primers: 5′ t7; 3′ bgh
Terms and licenses: Academic/Nonprofit Terms; Industry Terms: Not Available to Industry
Depositor comments: NHERF-1 was cut from peGFP-rbNHERF-1 (ID#31636) constructs.Part of the peGFP vector is present at the 3' end. Serine77 was mutated to Alanine
How to cite: pcDNA6-rbN1 S77A was a gift from Edward Weinman (Addgene plasmid # 32945 ; http://n2t.net/addgene:32945 ; RRID:Addgene_32945)
