[The description below was written by a language model from this plasmid's Addgene catalogue record and pLannotate feature annotations shown in this document.]
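Description:
pcDNA6-rbN1 S77A is a mammalian expression plasmid built on the pcDNA6/HisC backbone that encodes rabbit NHERF-1 (SLC9A3R1), with serine 77 changed to alanine. The roughly 1.2 kb insert was placed between EcoRI and XbaI sites, both retained. According to the depositor it was excised from an earlier peGFP-rbNHERF-1 construct, so a small piece of that vector remains at the 3' end, consistent with the multiple-cloning-site fragment annotated just downstream of the coding sequence. Transcription is driven by the human CMV immediate-early enhancer and promoter and terminated by the bovine growth hormone polyadenylation signal. A T7 promoter lies between the CMV promoter and the open reading frame. The backbone supplies an N-terminal leader consisting of a polyhistidine tag, the T7 gene 10 leader epitope and the Xpress epitope with its enterokinase cleavage site. The catalogue entry's "partial FLAG" most likely refers to this last element, which is annotated as the Xpress tag.

The plasmid is propagated in E. coli through a high-copy pUC-type origin with ampicillin selection from the β-lactamase gene, and it also carries an f1 origin for single-stranded DNA production. A blasticidin S deaminase cassette driven by tandem SV40 early and EM7 promoters and ending in an SV40 polyadenylation signal allows blasticidin selection of stably transfected mammalian cells. Several small annotated fragments (HIV LTR, BleoR/ble, lacI, capTEV) appear to be partial sequence matches rather than functional elements. NHERF-1 is a scaffold protein that links membrane transporters and receptors to the actin cytoskeleton. The alanine substitution removes a potential phosphorylation site, and the associated study examined parathyroid hormone effects on the mobility of the Npt2a phosphate transporter in OK cells.
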