Features (pLannotate 1.2.2; 26 found; start..end, strand, type, name):
     28..80      -  misc_feature   bom (fragment): basis of mobility region from pBR322
    235..614     +  enhancer       CMV enhancer: human cytomegalovirus immediate early enhancer
    615..818     +  promoter       CMV promoter: human cytomegalovirus (CMV) immediate early promoter
    814..847     +  LTR            5' LTR (truncated) (fragment): truncated 5' long terminal repeat (LTR) from HIV-1
    863..881     +  promoter       T7 promoter: promoter for bacteriophage T7 RNA polymerase
    932..952     +  CDS            capTEV™ (fragment): composite tag for in vivo biotinylation, TEV protease cleavage, and 6xHis tagging
    953..985     +  CDS            T7 tag (gene 10 leader): leader peptide from bacteriophage T7 gene 10 promotes efficient translation in E. coli
    989..1012    +  CDS            Xpress™ tag: Xpress™ epitope tag, including an enterokinase recognition and cleavage site
   1046..2119    +  CDS            SLC9A3R1: NHRF1_RABIT - Also known as NHERF, NHERF1. Experimental evidence at protein level: Swiss-Prot protein existence level 1. Scaffold protein that connects plasma membrane proteins with members of the ezrin/moesin/radixin family and thereby helps to link them to the actin cytoskeleton and to regulate their surface expression. Necessary for recycling of internalized ADRB2. Was first known to play a role in the regulation of the activity and subcellular location of SLC9A3. Necessary for cAMP-mediated phosphorylation and inhibition of SLC9A3. Involved in sperm capacitation. May participate in the reg
   2124..2149    +  misc_feature   MCS (fragment): multiple cloning site
   2193..2417    +  polyA_signal   bGH poly(A) signal: bovine growth hormone polyadenylation signal
   2421..2442    +  promoter       SV40 promoter (fragment): SV40 enhancer and early promoter
   2463..2891    +  rep_origin     f1 ori (sequence partly withheld): f1 bacteriophage origin of replication; arrow indicates direction of (+) strand synthesis
   2905..3234    +  promoter       SV40 promoter: SV40 enhancer and early promoter
   3282..3329    +  promoter       EM7 promoter: synthetic bacterial promoter&nbsp
   3348..3746    +  CDS            BSD: blasticidin S deaminase; Aspergillus terreus BSD; confers resistance to blasticidin
   3747..3774    +  CDS            BleoR (fragment): antibiotic-binding protein; Sh ble from Streptoalloteichus hindustanus; confers resistance to bleomycin, phleomycin, and Zeocin™
   3784..3909    +  CDS            ble (fragment): BLE_KLEPN - Experimental evidence at protein level: Swiss-Prot protein existence level 1. Binding protein with a strong affinity to the bleomycin family of antibiotics. Binds to CL990; an antimitotic-antibiotic compound. From Klebsiella pneumoniae.
   3904..4025    +  polyA_signal   SV40 poly(A) signal: SV40 polyadenylation signal
   4098..4114    -  protein_bind   lac operator: The lac repressor binds to the lac operator to inhibit transcription in E. coli. This inhibition can be relieved by adding lactose or isopropyl-β-D-thiogalactopyranoside (IPTG). lac repressor encoded by lacI
   4122..4152    -  promoter       lac promoter: promoter for the E. coli lac operon
   4167..4188    -  protein_bind   CAP binding site: CAP binding activates transcription in the presence of cAMP. E. coli catabolite activator protein
   4201..4293    -  CDS            lacI (fragment): lac repressor; lacI; The lac repressor binds to the lac operator to inhibit transcription in E. coli. This inhibition can be relieved by adding lactose or isopropyl-β-D-thiogalactopyranoside (IPTG).
   4476..5064    -  rep_origin     ori: high-copy-number ColE1/pMB1/pBR322/pUC origin of replication
   5235..6095    -  CDS            AmpR: β-lactamase; bla; confers resistance to ampicillin, carbenicillin, and related antibiotics
   6096..6200    -  promoter       AmpR promoter: bla
>Addgene plasmid #32945 | pcDNA6-rbN1 S77A | depositor full sequence | sequence record 38968 | pcDNA6-rbN1 S77A sequence 6231 bps
GACGGATCGGGAGATCTCCCGATCCCCTATGGTGCACTCTCAGTACAATCTGCTCTGATGCCGCATAGTT
AAGCCAGTATCTGCTCCCTGCTTGTGTGTTGGAGGTCGCTGAGTAGTGCGCGAGCAAAATTTAAGCTACA
ACAAGGCAAGGCTTGACCGACAATTGCATGAAGAATCTGCTTAGGGTTAGGCGTTTTGCGCTGCTTCGCG
ATGTACGGGCCAGATATACGCGTTGACATTGATTATTGACTAGTTATTAATAGTAATCAATTACGGGGTC
ATTAGTTCATAGCCCATATATGGAGTTCCGCGTTACATAACTTACGGTAAATGGCCCGCCTGGCTGACCG
CCCAACGACCCCCGCCCATTGACGTCAATAATGACGTATGTTCCCATAGTAACGCCAATAGGGACTTTCC
ATTGACGTCAATGGGTGGAGTATTTACGGTAAACTGCCCACTTGGCAGTACATCAAGTGTATCATATGCC
AAGTACGCCCCCTATTGACGTCAATGACGGTAAATGGCCCGCCTGGCATTATGCCCAGTACATGACCTTA
TGGGACTTTCCTACTTGGCAGTACATCTACGTATTAGTCATCGCTATTACCATGGTGATGCGGTTTTGGC
AGTACATCAATGGGCGTGGATAGCGGTTTGACTCACGGGGATTTCCAAGTCTCCACCCCATTGACGTCAA
TGGGAGTTTGTTTTGGCACCAAAATCAACGGGACTTTCCAAAATGTCGTAACAACTCCGCCCCATTGACG
CAAATGGGCGGTAGGCGTGTACGGTGGGAGGTCTATATAAGCAGAGCTCTCTGGCTAACTAGAGAACCCA
CTGCTTACTGGCTTATCGAAATTAATACGACTCACTATAGGGAGACCCAAGCTGGCTAGCGTTTAAACTT
AAGCTTACCATGGGGGGTTCTCATCATCATCATCATCATGGTATGGCTAGCATGACTGGTGGACAGCAAA
TGGGTCGGGATCTGTACGACGATGACGATAAGGTACCAGGATCCAGTGTGGTGGAATTCGCCGCCATGAG
CGCGGACGCGGCGGCCGGGGCGCCCCTGCCCCGGCTCTGCTGCCTGGAGAAGGGGCCGAACGGCTACGGC
TTCCACCTGCATGGGGAGAAGGGCAAGGTGGGCCAGTACATCCGGCTGGTGGAGCCCGGCTCTCCGGCCG
AGAAGGCGGGGCTGCTGGCCGGGGACCGGCTGGTGGAGGTGAACGGCGAGAACGTGGAGAAGGAGACGCA
TCAGCAGGTGGTGGCCCGCATCCGCGCAGCGCTCAACGCCGTGCGCCTGCTGGTGGTCGACCCCGACACG
GACGAGCAGTTCAGGAAGCTCGGAGTCCAGATCCGGGGGGAGCTGCTACGCGCCCAGGCGGGGCCGGAGC
AGGCCGGGCCGCCGGCCGCCCCCGGCGAGCAGGGCCCGGCCGGTGAGAACGAGCCGCGCGAGGTCGAGAA
GAGCCACCCGGAGCGGCGCGAGCTCCGGCCTCGGCTCTGCGCCATGAAGAAGGGCCCCAACGGCTACGGC
TTCAACCTGCACAGCGACAAGTCCAGGCCGGGCCAGTTCATCCGCGCCGTGGACCCAGACTCCCCGGCTG
AGGCCTCGGGGCTCCGGGAGCAGGACCGCATCGTGGAGGTGAACGGGGTCTGCGTGGAGGGCAAGCAGCA
TGGGGACGTGGTGACTGCCATCAAGGCCGGCGGGGATGAGGCCAAGCTGCTGGTGGTGGACAAGGAGACC
GACGAGTTCTTCAAGAAATGCAAAGTGGTCCCATCTTCTGAGCACCTCAACGGTCCCTTGCCTGAGCCCT
TCACCAATGGGGAGATACAGAAGAACAACCCTGAGACCCTGGCCCCAGCGGCCTCGGAGAGCCCCAGGCC
AGCCCTGGCAAGATCCGCCTCCAGTGACACCAGCGAGGAGCTGGCTTCCCAAGACAGCCCCAAGAAAGAG
GACTCCACGGCCCCCTCCTCGACCTCCTCCTCCTCCGACCCCATCCTGGACTTCAGCATCTCGCTGGCCG
TGGCCAAGGAGAGGGCCCACCAGAAGCGCAGCAGCAGACGGGCCCCCCAAATGGACTGGAGCGAGAAAAA
GGAGCTTTTCAGCAACCTCTGACTCGACGGTACCGCGGGCCCGGGATCCACCGGATCTAGAGGGCCCGTT
TAAACCCGCTGATCAGCCTCGACTGTGCCTTCTAGTTGCCAGCCATCTGTTGTTTGCCCCTCCCCCGTGC
CTTCCTTGACCCTGGAAGGTGCCACTCCCACTGTCCTTTCCTAATAAAATGAGGAAATTGCATCGCATTG
TCTGAGTAGGTGTCATTCTATTCTGGGGGGTGGGGTGGGGCAGGACAGCAAGGGGGAGGATTGGGAAGAC
AATAGCAGGCATGCTGGGGATGCGGTGGGCTCTATGGCTTCTGAGGCGGAAAGAACCAGCTGGGGCTCTA
GGGGGTATCCCC
[124 nt withheld, positions 2463-2586]
C
[32 nt withheld, positions 2588-2619]
CA
[57 nt withheld, positions 2622-2678]
A
[49 nt withheld, positions 2680-2728]
CCTTTGACGTTGGAGTCCACGTTCTTT
[37 nt withheld, positions 2756-2792]
ACCCTATCTCGGTCTATTCTTTTGATTTATAAGGGATTTTGCCGATTTCGGCCTATTGGTTAAAAAATGA
GCTGATTTAACAAAAATTTAACGCGAATTAATTCTGTGGAATGTGTGTCAGTTAGGGTGTGGAAAGTCCC
CAGGCTCCCCAGCAGGCAGAAGTATGCAAAGCATGCATCTCAATTAGTCAGCAACCAGGTGTGGAAAGTC
CCCAGGCTCCCCAGCAGGCAGAAGTATGCAAAGCATGCATCTCAATTAGTCAGCAACCATAGTCCCGCCC
CTAACTCCGCCCATCCCGCCCCTAACTCCGCCCAGTTCCGCCCATTCTCCGCCCCATGGCTGACTAATTT
TTTTTATTTATGCAGAGGCCGAGGCCGCCTCTGCCTCTGAGCTATTCCAGAAGTAGTGAGGAGGCTTTTT
TGGAGGCCTAGGCTTTTGCAAAAAGCTCCCGGGAGCTTGTATATCCATTTTCGGATCTGATCAGCACGTG
TTGACAATTAATCATCGGCATAGTATATCGGCATAGTATAATACGACAAGGTGAGGAACTAAACCATGGC
CAAGCCTTTGTCTCAAGAAGAATCCACCCTCATTGAAAGAGCAACGGCTACAATCAACAGCATCCCCATC
TCTGAAGACTACAGCGTCGCCAGCGCAGCTCTCTCTAGCGACGGCCGCATCTTCACTGGTGTCAATGTAT
ATCATTTTACTGGGGGACCTTGTGCAGAACTCGTGGTGCTGGGCACTGCTGCTGCTGCGGCAGCTGGCAA
CCTGACTTGTATCGTCGCGATCGGAAATGAGAACAGGGGCATCTTGAGCCCCTGCGGACGGTGCCGACAG
GTGCTTCTCGATCTGCATCCTGGGATCAAAGCCATAGTGAAGGACAGTGATGGACAGCCGACGGCAGTTG
GGATTCGTGAATTGCTGCCCTCTGGTTATGTGTGGGAGGGCTAAGCACTTCGTGGCCGAGGAGCAGGACT
GACACGTGCTACGAGATTTCGATTCCACCGCCGCCTTCTATGAAAGGTTGGGCTTCGGAATCGTTTTCCG
GGACGCCGGCTGGATGATCCTCCAGCGCGGGGATCTCATGCTGGAGTTCTTCGCCCACCCCAACTTGTTT
ATTGCAGCTTATAATGGTTACAAATAAAGCAATAGCATCACAAATTTCACAAATAAAGCATTTTTTTCAC
TGCATTCTAGTTGTGGTTTGTCCAAACTCATCAATGTATCTTATCATGTCTGTATACCGTCGACCTCTAG
CTAGAGCTTGGCGTAATCATGGTCATAGCTGTTTCCTGTGTGAAATTGTTATCCGCTCACAATTCCACAC
AACATACGAGCCGGAAGCATAAAGTGTAAAGCCTGGGGTGCCTAATGAGTGAGCTAACTCACATTAATTG
CGTTGCGCTCACTGCCCGCTTTCCAGTCGGGAAACCTGTCGTGCCAGCTGCATTAATGAATCGGCCAACG
CGCGGGGAGAGGCGGTTTGCGTATTGGGCGCTCTTCCGCTTCCTCGCTCACTGACTCGCTGCGCTCGGTC
GTTCGGCTGCGGCGAGCGGTATCAGCTCACTCAAAGGCGGTAATACGGTTATCCACAGAATCAGGGGATA
ACGCAGGAAAGAACATGTGAGCAAAAGGCCAGCAAAAGGCCAGGAACCGTAAAAAGGCCGCGTTGCTGGC
GTTTTTCCATAGGCTCCGCCCCCCTGACGAGCATCACAAAAATCGACGCTCAAGTCAGAGGTGGCGAAAC
CCGACAGGACTATAAAGATACCAGGCGTTTCCCCCTGGAAGCTCCCTCGTGCGCTCTCCTGTTCCGACCC
TGCCGCTTACCGGATACCTGTCCGCCTTTCTCCCTTCGGGAAGCGTGGCGCTTTCTCATAGCTCACGCTG
TAGGTATCTCAGTTCGGTGTAGGTCGTTCGCTCCAAGCTGGGCTGTGTGCACGAACCCCCCGTTCAGCCC
GACCGCTGCGCCTTATCCGGTAACTATCGTCTTGAGTCCAACCCGGTAAGACACGACTTATCGCCACTGG
CAGCAGCCACTGGTAACAGGATTAGCAGAGCGAGGTATGTAGGCGGTGCTACAGAGTTCTTGAAGTGGTG
GCCTAACTACGGCTACACTAGAAGAACAGTATTTGGTATCTGCGCTCTGCTGAAGCCAGTTACCTTCGGA
AAAAGAGTTGGTAGCTCTTGATCCGGCAAACAAACCACCGCTGGTAGCGGTGGTTTTTTTGTTTGCAAGC
AGCAGATTACGCGCAGAAAAAAAGGATCTCAAGAAGATCCTTTGATCTTTTCTACGGGGTCTGACGCTCA
GTGGAACGAAAACTCACGTTAAGGGATTTTGGTCATGAGATTATCAAAAAGGATCTTCACCTAGATCCTT
TTAAATTAAAAATGAAGTTTTAAATCAATCTAAAGTATATATGAGTAAACTTGGTCTGACAGTTACCAAT
GCTTAATCAGTGAGGCACCTATCTCAGCGATCTGTCTATTTCGTTCATCCATAGTTGCCTGACTCCCCGT
CGTGTAGATAACTACGATACGGGAGGGCTTACCATCTGGCCCCAGTGCTGCAATGATACCGCGAGACCCA
CGCTCACCGGCTCCAGATTTATCAGCAATAAACCAGCCAGCCGGAAGGGCCGAGCGCAGAAGTGGTCCTG
CAACTTTATCCGCCTCCATCCAGTCTATTAATTGTTGCCGGGAAGCTAGAGTAAGTAGTTCGCCAGTTAA
TAGTTTGCGCAACGTTGTTGCCATTGCTACAGGCATCGTGGTGTCACGCTCGTCGTTTGGTATGGCTTCA
TTCAGCTCCGGTTCCCAACGATCAAGGCGAGTTACATGATCCCCCATGTTGTGCAAAAAAGCGGTTAGCT
CCTTCGGTCCTCCGATCGTTGTCAGAAGTAAGTTGGCCGCAGTGTTATCACTCATGGTTATGGCAGCACT
GCATAATTCTCTTACTGTCATGCCATCCGTAAGATGCTTTTCTGTGACTGGTGAGTACTCAACCAAGTCA
TTCTGAGAATAGTGTATGCGGCGACCGAGTTGCTCTTGCCCGGCGTCAATACGGGATAATACCGCGCCAC
ATAGCAGAACTTTAAAAGTGCTCATCATTGGAAAACGTTCTTCGGGGCGAAAACTCTCAAGGATCTTACC
GCTGTTGAGATCCAGTTCGATGTAACCCACTCGTGCACCCAACTGATCTTCAGCATCTTTTACTTTCACC
AGCGTTTCTGGGTGAGCAAAAACAGGAAGGCAAAATGCCGCAAAAAAGGGAATAAGGGCGACACGGAAAT
GTTGAATACTCATACTCTTCCTTTTTCAATATTATTGAAGCATTTATCAGGGTTATTGTCTCATGAGCGG
ATACATATTTGAATGTATTTAGAAAAATAAACAAATAGGGGTTCCGCGCACATTTCCCCGAAAAGTGCCA
CCTGACGTC
