>Addgene plasmid #32945 | pcDNA6-rbN1 S77A | addgene partial sequence | sequence record 42384 | CMV-F 5'-CGCAAATGGGCGGTAGGCGTG-3'
TAGCAGAGCTCTCTGGCTAACTAGAGAACCCACTGCTTACTGGCTTATCGAAATTAATACGACTCACTAT
AGGGAGACCCAAGCTGGCTAGCGTTTAAACTTAAGCTTACCATGGGGGGTTCTCATCATCATCATCATCA
TGGTATGGCTAGCATGACTGGTGGACAGCAAATGGGTCGGGATCTGTACGACGATGACGATAAGGTACCA
GGATCCAGTGTGGTGGAATTCGCCGCCATGAGCGCGGACGCGGCGGCCGGGGCGCCCCTGCCCCGGCTCT
GCTGCCTGGAGAAGGGGCCGAACGGCTACGGCTTCCACCTGCATGGGGAGAAGGGCAAGGTGGGCCAGTA
CATCCGGCTGGTGGAGCCCGGCTCTCCGGCCGAGAAGGCGGGGCTGCTGGCCGGGGACCGGCTGGTGGAG
GTGAACGGCGAGAACGTGGAGAAGGAGACCCACCAGCAGGTGGTGGCCCGCATCCGCGCCGCGCTCAACG
CCGTGCGCCTGCTGGTGGTCGACCCCGACACGGACGAGCAGTTCAGGAAGCTCGGAGTCCAGATCCGGGG
GGAGCTGCTACGCGCCCAGGCG
